Addgene plasmid #230165: AiP14538 - pAAV-AiE0345m-minBG-SYFP2-P2A-3XFLAG-10aa-H2B-WPRE3-BGHpA (Alias: CN4538)
Purpose: AiE0345m is an enhancer sequence, designed to drive AAV-mediated transgene expression in specific populations of brain cells
Depositing lab: Allen Institute for Brain Science & Boaz Levi. Depositing organization: Allen Institute. Publication: A suite of enhancer AAVs and transgenic mouse lines for genetic access to cortical cell types. Ben-Simon Y, Hooper M, Narayan S, Daigle TL, Dwivedi D, Way SW, Oster A, Stafford DA, Mich JK, Taormina MJ, Martinez RA, Opitz-Araya X, Roth JR, Alexander JR, Allen S, Amster A, Arbuckle J, Ayala A, Baker PM, Bakken TE, Barcelli T, Barta S, Bendrick J, Bertagnolli D, Bielstein C, Bishwakarma P, Bowlus J, Boyer G, Brouner K, Casian B, Casper T, Chakka AB, Chakrabarty R, Chance RK, Chavan S, Clark M, Colbert K, Collman F, Daniel S, Departee M, DiValentin P, Donadio N, Dotson N, Egdorf T, Fliss T, Gabitto M, Garcia J, Gary A, Gasperini M, Gloe J, Goldy J, Gore BB, Graybuck L, Greisman N, Haeseleer F, Halterman C, Haradon Z, Hastings SD, Helback O, Ho W, Hockemeyer D, Huang C, Huff S, Hunker A, Johansen N, Jones D, Juneau Z, Kalmbach B, Kannan M, Khem S, Kussick E, Kutsal R, Larsen R, Lee C, Lee AY, Leibly M, Lenz GH, Li S, Liang E, Lusk N, Madigan Z, Malloy J, Malone J, McCue R, Melchor J, Mollenkopf T, Moosman S, Morin E, Newman D, Ng L, Ngo K, Omstead V, Otto S, Oyama A, Pena N, Pham T, Phillips E, Pom CA, Potekhina L, Ransford S, Ray PL, Rette D, Reynoldson C, Rimorin C, Rocha D, Ruiz A, Sanchez REA, Sawyer L, Sedeno-Cortes A, Sevigny JP, Shapovalova N, Shepard N, Shulga L, Sigler AR, Siverts L, Soliman S, Somasundaram S, Staats B, Stewart K, Szelenyi E, Tieu M, Trader C, Tran A, van Velthoven CTJ, Walker M, Wang Y, Weed N, Wirthlin M, Wood T, Wynalda B, Yao Z, Zhou T, Ariza J, Dee N, Reding M, Ronellenfitch K, Mufti S, Sunkin SM, Smith KA, Esposito L, Waters J, Thyagarajan B, Yao S, Lein ES, Zeng H, Levi BP, Ngai J, Ting JT, Tasic B. Cell. 2025 May 16:S0092-8674(25)00513-6. doi: 10.1016/j.cell.2025.05.002. PubMed 40403729.
Backbone
  Vector backbone: pAAV2
  Vector type: AAV
Growth in bacteria
  Bacterial resistance: Ampicillin, 100 μg/mL
  Growth temperature: 37°C
  Growth strain: NEB Stable
  Copy number: High Copy
Gene/Insert
  Gene/Insert name: SYFP2-P2A-3XFLAG-10aa-H2B
  Species: Synthetic
  Promoter: minBG
  Cloning method: Gibson Cloning
Terms and licenses: Academic/Nonprofit Terms; Industry Terms: Not Available to Industry
How to cite: AiP14538 - pAAV-AiE0345m-minBG-SYFP2-P2A-3XFLAG-10aa-H2B-WPRE3-BGHpA (Alias: CN4538) was a gift from Allen Institute for Brain Science & Boaz Levi (Addgene plasmid # 230165 ; http://n2t.net/addgene:230165 ; RRID:Addgene_230165)
