[The description below was written by a language model from this plasmid's Addgene catalogue record and pLannotate feature annotations shown in this document.]
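Description:
AiP14538 (alias CN4538) is an AAV transfer plasmid built on a pAAV2 backbone and intended for packaging into recombinant adeno-associated virus for delivery to brain tissue. It is maintained in E. coli through a high-copy ColE1/pUC-type origin and selected with ampicillin via the bla gene under its own promoter; an f1 phage origin is also present. The feature table additionally picks up short fragments of bom and rop and small N15 telR/telL motifs in the backbone, which appear to be vector remnants rather than functional payload. One AAV2 inverted terminal repeat is annotated in full downstream of the cassette, while the upstream repeat is detected only as two short fragments in this sequencing result. This could reflect the difficulty of sequencing or annotating ITRs, or a partial repeat, and the record does not say which.

Between the ITRs, the AiE0345m enhancer is placed ahead of the minBG minimal promoter, so that expression depends on the enhancer's activity in specific brain cell populations; neither element is annotated in the feature table, but both would fall in the unannotated stretch before the first coding sequence. The record does not state which cell types the enhancer targets. The payload is a bicistronic reporter: the monomeric yellow fluorescent protein SYFP2, a P2A ribosome-skipping peptide, and then human histone H2B carrying an N-terminal 3xFLAG tag joined by a ten-residue linker. This yields free SYFP2 together with a FLAG-tagged, chromatin-bound nuclear marker, which can be detected with anti-FLAG antibodies. A shortened WPRE (WPRE3) boosts transcript expression and a bovine growth hormone polyadenylation signal terminates it. The construct belongs to a suite of enhancer AAVs developed for genetic access to cortical cell types.
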