Features (pLannotate 1.2.2; 20 found; start..end, strand, type, name):
     12..39      +  repeat_region  AAV2 ITR (fragment): inverted terminal repeat of adeno-associated virus serotype 2 inverted
     68..95      +  repeat_region  AAV2 ITR (fragment): inverted terminal repeat of adeno-associated virus serotype 2 inverted
    650..1366    +  CDS            SYFP2: SYFP2 is a basic (constitutively fluorescent) yellow fluorescent protein published in 2006, derived from Aequorea victoria. It is reported to be a very rapidly-maturing monomer with moderate acid sensitivity.
   1445..1510    +  CDS            3xFLAG: three tandem FLAG® epitope tags, followed by an enterokinase cleavage site
   1541..1918    +  CDS            H2B: human histone H2B; HIST1H2BJ
   1952..2109    +  misc_feature   WPRE (fragment): woodchuck hepatitis virus posttranscriptional regulatory element
   2115..2195    +  misc_feature   WPRE (fragment): woodchuck hepatitis virus posttranscriptional regulatory element
   2212..2323    +  polyA_signal   bGH poly(A) signal: bovine growth hormone polyadenylation signal
   2441..2581    +  repeat_region  AAV2 ITR: inverted terminal repeat of adeno-associated virus serotype 2 inverted
   2588..2615    +  misc_feature   telR: telR; telomeric sequence from coliphage N15
   2616..2643    +  misc_feature   telL: telL; telomeric sequence from coliphage N15
   2644..2693    -  misc_feature   bom (fragment): basis of mobility region from pBR322
   2712..3167    +  rep_origin     f1 ori (sequence partly withheld): f1 bacteriophage origin of replication; arrow indicates direction of (+) strand synthesis
   3168..3217    -  misc_feature   bom (fragment): basis of mobility region from pBR322
   3319..3354    -  CDS            rop (fragment): Rop protein, which maintains plasmids at low copy number; rop
   3449..3553    +  promoter       AmpR promoter: bla
   3554..4414    +  CDS            AmpR: β-lactamase; bla; confers resistance to ampicillin, carbenicillin, and related antibiotics
   4585..5173    +  rep_origin     ori: high-copy-number ColE1/pMB1/pBR322/pUC origin of replication
   5230..5257    +  misc_feature   telR: telR; telomeric sequence from coliphage N15
   5258..5285    +  misc_feature   telL: telL; telomeric sequence from coliphage N15
>Addgene plasmid #230165 | AiP14538 - pAAV-AiE0345m-minBG-SYFP2-P2A-3XFLAG-10aa-H2B-WPRE3-BGHpA (Alias: CN4538) | addgene full sequence | sequence record 461890 | Addgene NGS Result
CCTGCAGGCAGCTGCGCGCTCGCTCGCTCACTGAGGCCGCCCGGGCGTCGGGCGACCTTTGGTCGCCCGG
CCTCAGTGAGCGAGCGAGCGCGCAGAGAGGGAGTGGCCAACTCCATCACTAGGGGTTCCTGCGGCCGCAC
GCGTATCCAGGAGTCATGGCTGTCTGGCTGCCTGAGCTCTGAGCACTTGAAACAAAAAGGATTGGAGTGT
TTGGTACAAAACCTGACACTTAAAAGCATCAGGCTTTCAGATCTGACGCTCTGAATGTCGCATGCATCTT
AGCAACTCATTGATCTCCTAGCCCAGAAGCCTCCTCCAGGAAGAGGAGATTTACAAGGACAGAGCAGCTG
GCTCAGATCTTCACTTTATCCAGGAGCTGAAAGGCATAAGGGGTGGGCTGGCTCGGAGCACTCTCATGCT
CTCTTCACCTGCTGCCTGCAGTTCTTCTGTGTATAAATCAGAGTGCAGGAGATTGGGTGGCTAAATCTTA
TTCTCCAAGTCTGCACTTCAGGCCTTTTCTAAAAGAAATCTGTTTGGGGGCAGACGAGATGAGCTCGGGC
TGGGCATAAAAGTCAGGGCAGAGCCATCTATTGCTTACATTTGCTTCTGGGATCCAGATCTTTCGAAGCT
AGCGCTACCGGTCGCCACCATGGTCTCCAAGGGCGAGGAGCTGTTCACCGGGGTGGTGCCCATCCTGGTC
GAGCTGGACGGCGATGTCAACGGCCACAAGTTCAGCGTGTCCGGCGAGGGCGAGGGCGATGCCACCTACG
GCAAGCTGACCCTGAAGCTGATCTGCACCACCGGCAAGCTGCCCGTGCCCTGGCCCACCCTCGTGACCAC
CCTGGGCTACGGCGTGCAGTGCTTCGCCCGCTACCCCGACCACATGAAGCAGCACGACTTCTTCAAGTCC
GCCATGCCCGAAGGCTACGTCCAGGAGCGCACCATCTTCTTCAAAGACGACGGCAACTACAAGACCCGCG
CCGAGGTGAAGTTCGAGGGCGACACCCTGGTGAACCGCATCGAGCTGAAGGGCATCGACTTCAAGGAGGA
CGGCAACATCCTGGGGCACAAGCTGGAGTACAACTACAACAGCCACAACGTCTATATCACCGCCGACAAG
CAGAAGAACGGCATCAAGGCCAACTTCAAGATCCGCCACAACATCGAGGACGGCGGCGTGCAGCTCGCCG
ACCACTACCAGCAGAACACCCCCATCGGCGACGGCCCCGTGCTGCTGCCCGACAACCACTACCTGAGCTA
CCAGTCCAAGCTGAGCAAAGACCCCAACGAGAAGCGCGATCACATGGTCCTGCTGGAGTTCGTGACCGCC
GCCGGGATCACTCTCGGCATGGACGAGCTGTACAAGGGCTCTGGTGCTACCAACTTCTCACTGTTGAAAC
AGGCAGGGGATGTAGAGGAGAATCCAGGGCCTGGTGCTAGTGGAGACTACAAAGACCATGACGGAGATTA
TAAAGATCATGACATCGATTACAAGGATGACGATGACAAGTCCGGACTCAGATCTGGAGGCTCCGGAGGC
CCAGAGCCAGCGAAGTCTGCTCCCGCCCCGAAAAAGGGCTCCAAGAAGGCGGTGACTAAGGCGCAGAAGA
AAGGCGGCAAGAAGCGCAAGCGCAGCCGCAAGGAGAGCTATTCCATCTATGTGTATAAGGTTCTGAAGCA
GGTCCACCCTGACACCGGCATTTCGTCCAAGGCCATGGGCATCATGAACTCGTTTGTGAACGACATTTTC
GAGCGCATCGCAGGTGAGGCTTCCCGCCTGGCGCATTACAACAAGCGCTCGACCATCACCTCCAGGGAGA
TCCAGACGGCCGTGCGCCTGCTGCTGCCTGGGGAGTTGGCCAAGCACGCCGTGTCCGAGGGTACTAAGGC
CATCACCAAGTACACCAGCGCTAAGTAATGAGGCGCGCCGCGGCCGCGAATTCGATATCATAATCAACCT
CTGGATTACAAAATTTGTGAAAGATTGACTGGTATTCTTAACTATGTTGCTCCTTTTACGCTATGTGGAT
ACGCTGCTTTAATGCCTTTGTATCATGCTATTGCTTCCCGTATGGCTTTCATTTTCTCCTCCTTGTATAA
ATCCTGGTTAGTTCTTGCCACGGCGGAACTCATCGCCGCCTGCCTTGCCCGCTGCTGGACAGGGGCTCGG
CTGTTGGGCACTGACAATTCCGTGGCTCGAGAGATCTTCGACTGTGCCTTCTAGTTGCCAGCCATCTGTT
GTTTGCCCCTCCCCCGTGCCTTCCTTGACCCTGGAAGGTGCCACTCCCACTGTCCTTTCCTAATAAAATG
AGGAAATTGCATCGCATTGTCTGAGTAGGTGTCATTCTATTCTGGGGGGTGGGGTGGGGCAGGACAGCAA
GGGGGAGGATTGGGAAGACAATAGCAGGCATGAGATCTCACGTGCGGACCGAGCGGCCGCAGGAACCCCT
AGTGATGGAGTTGGCCACTCCCTCTCTGCGCGCTCGCTCGCTCACTGAGGCCGGGCGACCAAAGGTCGCC
CGACGCCCGGGCTTTGCCCGGGCGGCCTCAGTGAGCGAGCGAGCGCGCAGCTGCCTGCAGGGGCGCCTAT
CAGCACACAATTGCCCATTATACGCGCGTATAATGGACTATTGTGTGCTGATATGATGCGGTATTTTCTC
CTTACGCATCTGTGCGGTATTTCACACCGCATA
[95 nt withheld, positions 2694-2788]
T
[46 nt withheld, positions 2790-2835]
C
[141 nt withheld, positions 2837-2977]
CCTTTGACGTTGGAGTCCACGTTCTTT
[37 nt withheld, positions 3005-3041]
ACTCTATCTCGGGCTATTCTTTTGATTTATAAGGGATTTTGCCGATTTCGGTCTATTGGTTAAAAAATGA
GCTGATTTAACAAAAATTTAACGCGAATTTTAACAAAATATTAACGTTTACAATTTTATGGTGCACTCTC
AGTACAATCTGCTCTGATGCCGCATAGTTAAGCCAGCCCCGACACCCGCCAACACCCGCTGACGCGCCCT
GACGGGCTTGTCTGCTCCCGGCATCCGCTTACAGACAAGCTGTGACCGTCTCCGGGAGCTGCATGTGTCA
GAGGTTTTCACCGTCATCACCGAAACGCGCGAGACGAAAGGGCCTCGTGATACGCCTATTTTTATAGGTT
AATGTCATGATAATAATGGTTTCTTAGACGTCAGGTGGCACTTTTCGGGGAAATGTGCGCGGAACCCCTA
TTTGTTTATTTTTCTAAATACATTCAAATATGTATCCGCTCATGAGACAATAACCCTGATAAATGCTTCA
ATAATATTGAAAAAGGAAGAGTATGAGTATTCAACATTTCCGTGTCGCCCTTATTCCCTTTTTTGCGGCA
TTTTGCCTTCCTGTTTTTGCTCACCCAGAAACGCTGGTGAAAGTAAAAGATGCTGAAGATCAGTTGGGTG
CACGAGTGGGTTACATCGAACTGGATCTCAACAGCGGTAAGATCCTTGAGAGTTTTCGCCCCGAAGAACG
TTTTCCAATGATGAGCACTTTTAAAGTTCTGCTATGTGGCGCGGTATTATCCCGTATTGACGCCGGGCAA
GAGCAACTCGGTCGCCGCATACACTATTCTCAGAATGACTTGGTTGAGTACTCACCAGTCACAGAAAAGC
ATCTTACGGATGGCATGACAGTAAGAGAATTATGCAGTGCTGCCATAACCATGAGTGATAACACTGCGGC
CAACTTACTTCTGACAACGATCGGAGGACCGAAGGAGCTAACCGCTTTTTTGCACAACATGGGGGATCAT
GTAACTCGCCTTGATCGTTGGGAACCGGAGCTGAATGAAGCCATACCAAACGACGAGCGTGACACCACGA
TGCCTGTAGCAATGGCAACAACGTTGCGCAAACTATTAACTGGCGAACTACTTACTCTAGCTTCCCGGCA
ACAATTAATAGACTGGATGGAGGCGGATAAAGTTGCAGGACCACTTCTGCGCTCGGCCCTTCCGGCTGGC
TGGTTTATTGCTGATAAATCTGGAGCCGGTGAGCGTGGGTCTCGCGGTATCATTGCAGCACTGGGGCCAG
ATGGTAAGCCCTCCCGTATCGTAGTTATCTACACGACGGGGAGTCAGGCAACTATGGATGAACGAAATAG
ACAGATCGCTGAGATAGGTGCCTCACTGATTAAGCATTGGTAACTGTCAGACCAAGTTTACTCATATATA
CTTTAGATTGATTTAAAACTTCATTTTTAATTTAAAAGGATCTAGGTGAAGATCCTTTTTGATAATCTCA
TGACCAAAATCCCTTAACGTGAGTTTTCGTTCCACTGAGCGTCAGACCCCGTAGAAAAGATCAAAGGATC
TTCTTGAGATCCTTTTTTTCTGCGCGTAATCTGCTGCTTGCAAACAAAAAAACCACCGCTACCAGCGGTG
GTTTGTTTGCCGGATCAAGAGCTACCAACTCTTTTTCCGAAGGTAACTGGCTTCAGCAGAGCGCAGATAC
CAAATACTGTTCTTCTAGTGTAGCCGTAGTTAGGCCACCACTTCAAGAACTCTGTAGCACCGCCTACATA
CCTCGCTCTGCTAATCCTGTTACCAGTGGCTGCTGCCAGTGGCGATAAGTCGTGTCTTACCGGGTTGGAC
TCAAGACGATAGTTACCGGATAAGGCGCAGCGGTCGGGCTGAACGGGGGGTTCGTGCACACAGCCCAGCT
TGGAGCGAACGACCTACACCGAACTGAGATACCTACAGCGTGAGCTATGAGAAAGCGCCACGCTTCCCGA
AGGGAGAAAGGCGGACAGGTATCCGGTAAGCGGCAGGGTCGGAACAGGAGAGCGCACGAGGGAGCTTCCA
GGGGGAAACGCCTGGTATCTTTATAGTCCTGTCGGGTTTCGCCACCTCTGACTTGAGCGTCGATTTTTGT
GATGCTCGTCAGGGGGGCGGAGCCTATGGAAAAACGCCAGCAACGCGGCCTTTTTACGGTTCCTGGCCTT
TTGCTGGCCTTTTGCTCATATCAGCACACAATTGCCCATTATACGCGCGTATAATGGACTATTGTGTGCT
GATAACATGT
